Addgene plasmid #57754: Phamret-CAF1-C-10
Purpose: Localization: Chromatin Assembly Factor 1, Excitation: 458 / 475, Emission: 458 / 517
Depositing lab: Michael Davidson. Depositing organization: Florida State University, Tallahassee.
Backbone
  Vector backbone: Phamret-C1
  Backbone size w/o insert (bp): 4750
  Vector type: Mammalian Expression
  Selectable markers: Neomycin (select with G418)
Growth in bacteria
  Bacterial resistance: Kanamycin, 50 μg/mL
  Growth temperature: 37°C
  Growth strain: DH5alpha
  Copy number: High Copy
Gene/Insert
  Gene/Insert name: CAF1 (alt name: NM_013733.3)
  Species: M. musculus (mouse)
  Promoter: CMV
  Tag / fusion protein: Phamret (N terminal on backbone)
  Cloning method: Unknown
  Sequencing primers: 5′ CMV-F; 3′ SV40pA-R
Terms and licenses: Academic/Nonprofit Terms; Industry Terms
Depositor comments: . Excitation = 458 / 475; Emission = 458 / 517
How to cite: Phamret-CAF1-C-10 was a gift from Michael Davidson (Addgene plasmid # 57754 ; http://n2t.net/addgene:57754 ; RRID:Addgene_57754)
