[The description below was written by a language model from this plasmid's Addgene catalogue record.]
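Description:
Phamret-CAF1-C-10 is a mammalian expression plasmid built on the Phamret-C1 backbone (recorded as about 4.75 kb without insert), a C1-style fluorescent protein fusion vector. It is maintained in E. coli as a high-copy plasmid under kanamycin selection, and it carries a neomycin resistance marker so that transfected mammalian cells can be selected with G418. The record gives no feature table, so the origins of replication and the exact arrangement of the resistance cassette are not stated. The use of an SV40 polyA reverse sequencing primer suggests an SV40 polyadenylation signal downstream of the insert.

The payload is mouse Chromatin Assembly Factor 1 (CAF1), referenced to a mouse mRNA record, expressed from the CMV promoter. Phamret is supplied by the backbone and fused to the N terminus of CAF1. The "C-10" in the name probably refers to the C-type vector layout and a 10-residue linker between the two parts, but the record does not confirm this. Phamret is generally known as a photoactivatable highlighter made of a cyan fluorescent protein joined in tandem to photoactivatable GFP. After photoactivation, energy transfer between the two shifts emission from cyan to green under a single excitation wavelength.

The listed spectral values are excitation 458 / 475 and emission 458 / 517. They appear to describe the two states but look inconsistently entered, so they should be treated with caution. The stated purpose is localization. The fusion marks CAF1, a histone chaperone associated with replication-coupled chromatin assembly, in live mammalian cells. The photoconvertible tag should also allow a selected pool of the protein to be highlighted and followed over time, although the record does not state this use.
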