>Addgene plasmid #57754 | Phamret-CAF1-C-10 | depositor partial sequence | sequence record 88908 | insert sequence
ACGTCAGATCCGCTAGCGCTACCGGTCGCCACCATGGTGAGCAAGGGCGAGGAGCTGTTCACCGGGGTGG
TGCCCATCCTGGTCGAGCTGGACGGCGACGTAAACGGCCACAGGTTCAGCGTGTCCGGCGAGGGCGAGGG
CGATGCCACCTACGGCAAGCTGACCCTGAAGTTCATCTGCACCACCGGCAAGCTGCCCGTGCCCTGGCCC
ACCCTCGTGACCACCCTGACCTGGGGCGTGCAGTGCTTCGCCCGCTACCCCGACCACATGAAGCAGCACG
ACTTCTTCAAGTCCGCCATGCCCGAAGGCTACGTCCAGGAGCGTACCATCTTCTTCAAGGACGACGGCAA
CTACAAGACCCGCGCCGAGGTGAAGTTCGAGGGCGACACCCTGGTGAACCGCATCGAGCTGAAGGGCATC
GACTTCAAGGAGGACGGCAACATCCTGGGGCACAAGCTGGAGTACAACTACATCAGCCACAACGTCTATA
TCACCGCCGACAAGCAGAAGAACGGCATCAAGGCCCACTTCAAGATCCGCCACAACATCGAGGACGGCGG
CGTGCAGCTCGCCGACCACTACCAGCAGAACACCCCCATCGGCGACGGCCCCGTGCTGCTGCCCGACAAC
CACTACCTGAGCACCCAGTCCAAGCTGAGCAAAGACCCCAACGAGAAGCGCGATCACATGGTCCTGCTGG
AGTTCGTGACCGCCGCCGGTACCAAGGGCGAGGAGCTGTTCACCGGGGTGGTGCCCATCCTGGTCGAGCT
GGACGGCGACGTAAACGGCCACAAGTTCAGCGTGTCCGGCGAGGGCGAGGGCGATGCCACCTACGGCAAG
CTGACCCTGAAGTTCATCTGCACCACCGGCAAGCTGCCCGTGCCCTGGCCCACCCTCGTGACCACCTTCA
GCTACGGCGTGCAGTGCTTCAGCCGCTACCCCGACCACATGAAGCAGCACGACTTCTTCAAGTCCGCCAT
GCCCGAAGGCTACGTCCAGGAGCGCACCATCTTCTTCAAGGACGACGGCAACTACAAGACCCGCGCCGAG
GTGAAGTTCGAGGGCGACACCCTGGTGAACCGCATCGAGCTGAAGGGCATCGACTTCAAGGAGGACGGCA
ACATCCTGGGGCACAAGCTGGAGTACAACTACAACAGCCACAACGTCTATATCATGGCCGACAAGCAGAA
GAACGGCATCAAGGCCAACTTCAAGATCCGCCACAACATCGAGGACGGCAGCGTGCAGCTCGCCGACCAC
TACCAGCAGAACACCCCCATCGGCGACGGCCCCGTGCTGCTGCCCGACAACCACTACCTGAGCCACCAGT
CCGCCCTGAGCAAAGACCCCAACGAGAAGCGCGATCACATGGTCCTGCTGGAGTTCGTGACCGCCGCCGG
GATCACTCTCGGCATGGACGAGCTGTACAAGTCCGGACTCAGATCTGGCAGCGGTGGAGGCTTGGAGGAG
CCGGAGGCCGCGACGCGGACAGCCGCGGCCGTGGATTGCAAAGACAGACCCGGGTTCCCAGTGAAGAGGT
TAATACAAGCCCGCTTGCCCTTCAAACGCCTGAACCTTGTTCCCAAGGAGAAAGTTGAGGAAGACACATC
ACCAAAAGCAGCTGTGGAAAGCAAAGTCCCGGATCTACAATTGTCTTTGGGCACTTTTGAAAGCCAGTGT
CACACAGGCTCTCACGTAGGCTTGAGTACAAAGTTGGTCGGTGGCCAGGGCCCCATTGATAGCTTCTTGA
GGGCAACAATCAAGCCAGTACCGAGTGTGGTCATTATCGACCTGACGGAGAACTGCAGTGACATTCCAGA
CAGCCCTGAGGGCCACAGTGAACTAAGTCCTGACACTGCTGGTGTGGTCACCACAGTGGAAGGAGCTGCC
AAGCAGCAGGAGCACTCTGCAGCAGAGCTGTGTCTCCTAGAGACCCCTTCAGACATCACTTGTCACATGG
AAGAGGAGCCTGGGAGTCCAGGAGACCCAAAGAGGACGGGTGACTGTCAGGCTGGTTCACTACAGAGCTG
TCCGGAGCTGACCCCAGGTTCTAGGACATGCCCCACCAAGGAGTTATCAAGCTGGAGCAAGGCAGGGGAT
CTCCTATTTATAGAGAAAGTGCCTGTGGTGGTGCTAGAGGACATCCTGGCCACTAAGCCCTCCATTGCCT
CTCTTCCCATGATGTCCCTGGATAGGAGTGTCACTTCAGAGAGTGAAATACTGGAGTCCTGCCCCGAGGA
TGACTCCATACTGAGCCACTCCTCCACCAACTCCTCTTCTCCAACCAGCTCTCCTGAGGGACCATCCACA
CCCCCAGAACATCGGGGTGGGAGAAGCTCCCCCTCCACCCCAGCCTGCAGAGTTGCCAAGAACTTTGTCA
AAGGCTCCACAGAGAAGGGCAGGAGCAAACTGCACAGAGATAGAGAACAGCAGAGGGAAGAGAAGGAAAA
GCTGAGGGAAGAGATACGACGAGCCAAGGAGGAGGCACGGAAGAAGAAGGAGGAGGAGAAGGAGCTGAAG
GAAAAGGAGCGGAGGGAAAAGCGGGAGAAAGATGAGAAGGAGAAGGCGGAGAAGCAGCGGCTAAAGGAGG
AAAAACGCAAGGAGCGGCAGGAAGCTCTGGAGGCTAAACTGGAGGAGAAGAGGAAGAAGGAGGAAGAGAA
GCGGTTACGGGAGGAAGAGAAGCGGTTACGGGAAGAAGAGAAGCGCATTAAGGCAGAAAAGGCAGAGATC
ACTCGATTCTTCCAGAAACCGAAGACTCCGCAGGCTCCCAAGACCCTGGCCGGTTCCTGTGGTAAGTTTG
CCCCCTTTGAAATCAAAGAACACATGGTGCTGGCTCCACGGTGCCGAGCTGCCTTGGATCAAGACCTGTG
CGATCAGCTGGACCAGCTCCTGCAGCAGCAGAGTGTGGCAAGCACCTTCCTCAGTGACCTAAAAAGCCGG
CTGCCCTTGAGATCGGGGCCCACCCGGGTCTGTGGCCATGACACAGACATCATGAACAGGGATGTGGTCA
TTGTGGAGAGCAGCAAGGTGGACGGTGTGTCTGAAAGGAAGAAGTTTGGCCGCATGAAGCTTCTGCAGTT
CTCAGAGAACCACCGGCCAGCATACTGGGGGACGTGGAACAAGAAGACAGCCATCATCCGCCCCCGGAAC
CCCTGGGCCCAGGACAAAGACCTTCTTGACTATGAGGTAGACAGTGACGATGAGTGGGAAGAGGAGGAAC
CTGGGGAGTCTTTGTCCCACAGTGAGGGGGATGAGGATGACGATGTGGGGGAAGATGAGGATGAGGACGA
TGGCTTCTTTGTGCCCCATGGGTACTTATCTGAAGATGAAGGCGTGACTGAGGAGTGTGCAGACCCTGAG
AACCACAAAGTACACCAGAAGCTGAAGGCCAAGGAGTGGGATGAGCTCCTAGCCAAGGGCAAGCGCTTTC
GTGTGCTGCAGCCTGTGCACGTGGGATGTGTATGGGCATCAGAGGCAGCCAACTGCACGAGTTCCGACTT
GAAGCTGCTGCAGCAGTTCACTGCATGCCTGCTGGATGTGGCATCCCCTGATGAGCCAGAACCCGGGGCC
TCCAGGAGGGAAAAGAGGGACCAGCATATCCTGGCCCAGTTGCTTCCGCTGCTACATGGCAATGTGAATG
GGAGCAAGGTGATCATCCATGAATTCCAGGAGCAATGCCGCAGGGGCCTGCTGACCCTTCCAAGTCCCAC
CCCACACCTGCAGATGCCCAACTTGGAGGATGCTGTTGCTGTGCCATCCAAGGCCAGGCTGAAGCGCCTT
ATCTCTGAGAACTCTGCCTATGAGAAGCGGCCCAACTTCCGTATGTGCTGGTATGTGCACCCAGAGGTGC
TCAAGAGCTTTGGCCAGGAGTGCCTGCCAGTGCCCTGCCAGTGGACCTACATCACCACCATGCCCTCAGC
ACCCAGGGAAGACAGTGGCAGTGCTTCTACTGAGGGGCCTGGCCAGAGCACACCTATGCTACTCAAGCGG
AAGCCAGCGGCCACCATGTGCATCACGCAGTTTATGAAGAAGCGGCGCTATGATGGACAGGTTGGGTCTG
GGGACATGGATGGCTTCCAGGCAGACACAGAAGAGGATGAAGAGGATGACACAGACTGTATGATCATAGA
TGTGCCAGATGTTGGGAGTGACGTGTCAGAAGCTCCCATACCTGCTCCCACACTTTGCAAGTGAGGATCC
ACCGGATCTAGATAACTGATCATAATCAGCCATACCACATTT
